>Addgene plasmid #91196 | pJG488 | addgene full sequence | sequence record 182459 | Addgene NGS Result
GTAGGCGGTGCTACAGAGTTCTTGAAGTGGTGGCCTAACTACGGCTACACTAGAAGGACAGTATTTGGTA
TCTGCGCTCTGCTGAAGCCAGTTACCTTCGGAAAAAGAGTTGGTAGCTCTTGATCCGGCAAACAAACCAC
CGCTGGTAGCGGTGGTTTTTTTGTTTGCAAGCAGCAGATTACGCGCAGAAAAAAAGGATCTCAAGAAGAT
CCTTTGATCTTTTCTACGGGGTCTGACGCTCAGTGGAACGAAAACTCACGTTAAGGGATTTTGGTCATGC
ATTCTAGGTACTAAAACAATTCATCCAGTAAAATATAATATTTTATTTTCTCCCAATCAGGCTTGATCCC
CAGTAAGTCAAAAAATAGCTCGACATACTGTTCTTCCCCGATATCCTCCCTGATCGACCGGACGCAGAAG
GCAATGTCATACCACTTGTCCGCCCTGCCGCTTCTCCCAAGATCAATAAAGCCACTTACTTTGCCATCTT
TCACAAAGATGTTGCTGTCTCCCAGGTCGCCGTGGGAAAAGACAAGTTCCTCTTCGGGCTTTTCCGTCTT
TAAAAAATCATACAGCTCGCGCGGATCTTTAAATGGAGTGTCTTCTTCCCAGTTTTCGCAATCCACATCG
GCCAGATCGTTATTCAGTAAGTAATCCAATTCGGCTAAGCGGCTGTCTAAGCTATTCGTATAGGGACAAT
CCGATATGTCGATGGAGTGAAAGAGCCTGATGCACTCCGCATACAGCTCGATAATCTTTTCAGGGCTTTG
TTCATCTTCATACTCTTCCGAGCAAAGGACGCCATCGGCCTCACTCATGAGCAGATTGCTCCAGCCATCA
TGCCGTTCAAAGTGCAGGACCTTTGGAACAGGCAGCTTTCCTTCCAGCCATAGCATCATGTCCTTTTCCC
GTTCCACATCATAGGTGGTCCCTTTATACCGGCTGTCCGTCATTTTTAAATATAGGTTTTCATTTTCTCC
CACCAGCTTATATACCTTAGCAGGAGACATTCCTTCCGTATCTTTTACGCAGCGGTATTTTTCGATCAGT
TTTTTCAATTCCGGTGATATTCTCATTTTAGCCATTTATTATTTCCTTCCTCTTTTCTACAGTATTTAAA
GATACCCCAAGCTGAGAGATCCCCTCATAATTTCCCCAAAGCGTAACCATGTGTGAATAAATTTTGAGCT
AGTAGGGTTGCAGCCACGAGTAAGTCTTCCCTTGTTATTGTGTAGCCAGAATGCCGCAAAACTTCCATGC
CTAAGCGAACTGTTGAGAGTACGTTTCGATTTCTGACTGTGTTAGCCTGGAAGTGCTTGTCCCAACCTTG
TTTCTGAGCATGAACGCCCGCAAGCCAACATGTTAGTTGAAGCATCAGGGCGATTAGCAGCATGATATCA
AAACGCTCTGAGCTGCTCGTTCGGCTATGGCGTAGGCCTAGTCCGTAGGCAGGACTTTTCAAGTCTCGGA
AGGTTTCTTCAATCTGCATTCGCTTCGAATAGATATTAACAAGTTGTTTGGGTGTTCGAATTTCAACAGG
TAAGTTAGTTGCTAGAACCCATGGCTCCTTTGCCGACGCTGAGTAGATTTTAGGTGACGGGTGGTGACAA
TGAGTCCGTGTCGAGCGCTGATTTTTTCGGCCTTTAGAGCGAGATTTATACAATAGAATTTGGCATGAGA
TTGGATTGCTTTTAGTCAGCCTCTTATAGCCTAAAGTCTTTGAGTGACTAGATGACATATCATGTAAGTT
GCTGATAGGTTTCCAGTTTTCCGCTCCTAGGTCTGCATATTGTACTTTTCCTCTTACTCGACTTAACCAG
TACCAACCCAGCTTCTCAACGGATTTATACCATGGCACTTTAAAGCCAGCATCACTGACAATGAGCGGTG
TGGTGTTACTCGGTAGAATGCTCGCAAGGTCGGCTAGAAATTGGTCATGAGCTTTCTTTGAACATTGCTC
TGAAAGCGGGAACGCTTTCTCATAAAGAGTAACAGAACGACCGTGTAGTGCGACTGAAGCTCGCAATACC
ATAAGTCGTTTTTGCTCACGAATATCAGACCAGTCAACAAGTACAATGGGCATCGTATTGCCCGAACAGA
TAAAGCTAGCATGCCAACGGTATACAGCGAGTCGCTCTTTGTGGAGGTGACGATTACCTAACAATCGGTC
GATTCGTTTGATGTTATGTTTTGTTCTCGCTTTGGTTGGCAGGTTACGGCCAAGTTCGGTAAGAGTGAGA
GTTTTACAGTCAAGTAATGCGTGGCAAGCCAACGTTAAGCTGTTGAGTCGTTTTAAGTGTAATTCGGGGC
AGAATTGGTAAAGAGAGTCGTGTAAAATATCGAGTTCGCACATCTTGTTGTCTGATTATTGATTTTTCGC
GAAACCATTTGATCATATGACAAGATGTGTATCCACCTTAACTTAATGATTTTTACCAAAATCATTAGGG
GATTCATCAGTACCCCAAGAAGCTAATTATAACAAGACGAACTCCAATTCACTGTTCCTTGCATTCTAAA
ACCTTAAATACCAGAAAACAGCTTTTTCAAAGTTGTTTTCAAAGTTGGCGTATAACATAGTATCGACGGA
GCCGATTTTGAAACCGCGGTGATCACAGGCAGCAACGCTCTGTCATCGTTACAATCAACATGCTACCCTC
CGCGAGATCATCCGTGTTTCAAACCCGGCAGCTTAGTTGCCGTTCTTCCGAATAGCATCGGTAACATGAG
CAAAGTCTGCCGCCTTACAACGGCTCTCCCGCTGACGCCGTCCCGGACTGATGGGCTGCCTGTATCGAGT
GGTGATTTTGTGCCGAGCTGCCGGTCGGGGAGCTGTTGGCTGGCTGGTGGCAGGATATATTGTGGTGTAA
ACAAATTGACGCTTAGACAACTTAATAACACATTGCGGACGTTTTTAATGTAGAGCTCGTTCCTGCGGCC
GCTTAATTAAGGTAGTGAACAGAAGTCCGGCAGGTCCTTAGCGAAAAAACGGGGTGTGCCAGAAAACTCT
ATCCTCTACCCTGCGTGGAGGTGTGAATTCTGCACACTGCAAATGCAATGTGTCCAATGCTTTATATAGG
GCAGGTTTTGGCGGGAGAACAGGGCCCTAGTGTTCCCACGGTAGCGTAGCGAATCGTGTGGGCCCTGTTC
GGTGTGCGGTCGGGGGGCCTCCACGCGGGTTATAATATTACCCCGCGTGGTGGCCCCCGACGCGCACTCG
GCTTTTCGTGAGTGCGCGGAGGCTTTTGGACCACATCTTTTCTGATCACTTTCGTGGAAGATGTTGATTT
ATCACACTTTTGACGGGGAAATCTGTGCCATGCCTTAGCTTATAAGGAAGTGCGTGGTAGCCCATCTCGA
CAAGTTTGTACCGATCTGCAGGCGCGCCTGCAGTGCAGCGTGACCCGGTCGTGCCCCTCTCTAGAGATAA
TGAGCATTGCATGTCTAAGTTATAAAAAATTACCACATATTTTTTTTGTCACACTTGTTTGAAGTGCAGT
TTATCTATCTTTATACATATATTTAAACTTTACTCTACGAATAATATAATCTATAGTACTACAATAATAT
CAGTGTTTTAGAGAATCATATAAATGAACAGTTAGACATGGTCTAAAGGACAATTGAGTATTTTGACAAC
AGGACTCTACAGTTTTATCTTTTTAGTGTGCATGTGTTCTCCTTTTTTTTTGCAAATAGCTTCACCTATA
TAATACTTCATCCATTTTATTAGTACATCCATTTAGGGTTTAGGGTTAATGGTTTTTATAGACTAATTTT
TTTAGTACATCTATTTTATTCTATTTTAGCCTCTAAATTAAGAAAACTAAAACTCTATTTTAGTTTTTTT
ATTTAATAATTTAGATATAAAATAGAATAAAATAAAGTGACTAAAAATTAAACAAATACCCTTTAAGAAA
TTAAAAAAACTAAGGAAACATTTTTCTTGTTTCGAGTAGATAATGCCAGCCTGTTAAACGCCGTCGACGA
GTCTAACGGACACCAACCAGCGAACCAGCAGCGTCGCGTCGGGCCAAGCGAAGCAGACGGCACGGCATCT
CTGTCGCTGCCTCTGGACCCCTCTCGAGAGTTCCGCTCCACCGTTGGACTTGCTCCGCTGTCGGCATCCA
GAAATTGCGTGGCGGAGCGGCAGACGTGAGCCGGCACGGCAGGCGGCCTCCTCCTCCTCTCACGGCACCG
GCAGCTACGGGGGATTCCTTTCCCACCGCTCCTTCGCTTTCCCTTCCTCGCCCGCCGTAATAAATAGACA
CCCCCTCCACACCCTCTTTCCCCAACCTCGTGTTGTTCGGAGCGCACACACACACAACCAGATCTCCCCC
AAATCCACCCGTCGGCACCTCCGCTTCAAGGTACGCCGCTCGTCCTCCCCCCCCCCCTCTCTACCTTCTC
TAGATCGGCGTTCCGGTCCATGGTTAGGGCCCGGTAGTTCTACTTCTGTTCATGTTTGTGTTAGATCCGT
GTTTGTGTTAGATCCGTGCTGCTAGCGTTCGTACACGGATGCGACCTGTACGTCAGACACGTTCTGATTG
CTAACTTGCCAGTGTTTCTCTTTGGGGAATCCTGGGATGGCTCTAGCCGTTCCGCAGACGGGATCGATTT
CATGATTTTTTTTGTTTCGTTGCATAGGGTTTGGTTTGCCCTTTTCCTTTATTTCAATATATGCCGTGCA
CTTGTTTGTCGGGTCATCTTTTCATGCTTTTTTTTGTCTTGGTTGTGATGATGTGGTCTGGTTGGGCGGT
CGTTCTAGATCGGAGTAGAATTAATTCTGTTTCAAACTACCTGGTGGATTTATTAATTTTGGATCTGTAT
GTGTGTGCCATACATATTCATAGTTACGAATTGAAGATGATGGATGGAAATATCGATCTAGGATAGGTAT
ACATGTTGATGCGGGTTTTACTGATGCATATACAGAGATGCTTTTTGTTCGCTTGGTTGTGATGATGTGG
TGTGGTTGGGCGGTCGTTCATTCGTTCTAGATCGGAGTAGAATACTGTTTCAAACTACCTGGTGTATTTA
TTAATTTTGGAACTGTATGTGTGTGTCATACATCTTCATAGTTACGAGTTTAAGATGGATGGAAATATCG
ATCTAGGATAGGTATACATGTTGATGTGGGTTTTACTGATGCATATACATGATGGCATATGCAGCATCTA
TTCATATGCTCTAACCTTGAGTACCTATCTATTATAATAAACAAGTATGTTTTATAATTATTTTGATCTT
GATATACTTGGATGATGGCATATGCAGCAGCTATATGTGGATTTTTTTAGCCCTGCCTTCATACGCTATT
TATTTGCTTGGTACTGTTTCTTTTGTCGATGCTCACCCTGTTGTTTGGTGTTACTTCCTGCAGGGCGATC
TATTCGAATGGACAAGAAGTACTCGATCGGCCTCGACATCGGGACGAACTCAGTTGGCTGGGCCGTGATC
ACCGACGAGTACAAGGTGCCCTCTAAGAAGTTCAAGGTCCTGGGGAACACCGACCGCCATTCCATCAAGA
AGAACCTCATCGGCGCTCTCCTGTTCGACAGCGGGGAGACCGCTGAGGCTACGAGGCTCAAGAGAACCGC
TAGGCGCCGGTACACGAGAAGGAAGAACAGGATCTGCTACCTCCAAGAGATTTTCTCCAACGAGATGGCC
AAGGTTGACGATTCATTCTTCCACCGCCTGGAGGAGTCTTTCCTCGTGGAGGAGGATAAGAAGCACGAGC
GGCATCCCATCTTCGGCAACATCGTGGACGAGGTTGCCTACCACGAGAAGTACCCTACGATCTACCATCT
GCGGAAGAAGCTCGTGGACTCCACCGATAAGGCGGACCTCAGACTGATCTACCTCGCTCTGGCCCACATG
ATCAAGTTCCGCGGCCATTTCCTGATCGAGGGGGATCTCAACCCAGACAACAGCGATGTTGACAAGCTGT
TCATCCAACTCGTGCAGACCTACAACCAACTCTTCGAGGAGAACCCGATCAACGCCTCTGGCGTGGACGC
GAAGGCTATCCTGTCCGCGAGGCTCTCGAAGTCCAGGAGGCTGGAGAACCTGATCGCTCAGCTCCCAGGC
GAGAAGAAGAACGGCCTGTTCGGGAACCTCATCGCTCTCAGCCTGGGGCTCACCCCGAACTTCAAGTCGA
ACTTCGATCTCGCTGAGGACGCCAAGCTGCAACTCTCCAAGGACACCTACGACGATGACCTCGATAACCT
CCTGGCCCAGATCGGCGATCAATACGCGGACCTGTTCCTCGCTGCCAAGAACCTGTCGGACGCCATCCTC
CTGTCAGATATCCTCCGCGTGAACACCGAGATCACGAAGGCTCCACTCTCTGCCTCCATGATCAAGCGCT
ACGACGAGCACCATCAGGATCTGACCCTCCTGAAGGCGCTGGTCCGCCAACAGCTCCCGGAGAAGTACAA
GGAGATTTTCTTCGATCAGTCGAAGAACGGCTACGCTGGGTACATCGACGGCGGGGCCTCACAAGAGGAG
TTCTACAAGTTCATCAAGCCAATCCTGGAGAAGATGGACGGCACGGAGGAGCTCCTGGTGAAGCTCAACA
GGGAGGACCTCCTGCGGAAGCAGAGAACCTTCGATAACGGCAGCATCCCCCACCAAATCCATCTCGGGGA
GCTGCACGCCATCCTGAGAAGGCAAGAGGACTTCTACCCTTTCCTCAAGGATAACCGGGAGAAGATCGAG
AAGATCCTGACCTTCAGAATCCCATACTACGTCGGCCCTCTCGCGCGGGGGAACTCAAGATTCGCTTGGA
TGACCCGCAAGTCTGAGGAGACCATCACGCCGTGGAACTTCGAGGAGGTGGTGGACAAGGGCGCTAGCGC
TCAGTCGTTCATCGAGAGGATGACCAACTTCGACAAGAACCTGCCCAACGAGAAGGTGCTCCCTAAGCAC
TCGCTCCTGTACGAGTACTTCACCGTCTACAACGAGCTCACGAAGGTGAAGTACGTCACCGAGGGCATGC
GCAAGCCAGCGTTCCTGTCCGGGGAGCAGAAGAAGGCTATCGTGGACCTCCTGTTCAAGACCAACCGGAA
GGTCACGGTTAAGCAACTCAAGGAGGACTACTTCAAGAAGATCGAGTGCTTCGATTCGGTCGAGATCAGC
GGCGTTGAGGACCGCTTCAACGCCAGCCTCGGGACCTACCACGATCTCCTGAAGATCATCAAGGATAAGG
ACTTCCTGGACAACGAGGAGAACGAGGATATCCTGGAGGACATCGTGCTGACCCTCACGCTGTTCGAGGA
CAGGGAGATGATCGAGGAGCGCCTGAAGACGTACGCCCATCTCTTCGATGACAAGGTCATGAAGCAACTC
AAGCGCCGGAGATACACCGGCTGGGGGAGGCTGTCCCGCAAGCTCATCAACGGCATCCGGGACAAGCAGT
CCGGGAAGACCATCCTCGACTTCCTGAAGAGCGATGGCTTCGCCAACAGGAACTTCATGCAACTGATCCA
CGATGACAGCCTCACCTTCAAGGAGGATATCCAAAAGGCTCAAGTGAGCGGCCAGGGGGACTCGCTGCAC
GAGCATATCGCGAACCTCGCTGGCTCCCCCGCGATCAAGAAGGGCATCCTCCAGACCGTGAAGGTTGTGG
ACGAGCTCGTGAAGGTCATGGGCCGGCACAAGCCTGAGAACATCGTCATCGAGATGGCCAGAGAGAACCA
AACCACGCAGAAGGGGCAAAAGAACTCTAGGGAGCGCATGAAGCGCATCGAGGAGGGCATCAAGGAGCTG
GGGTCCCAAATCCTCAAGGAGCACCCAGTGGAGAACACCCAACTGCAGAACGAGAAGCTCTACCTGTACT
ACCTCCAGAACGGCAGGGATATGTACGTGGACCAAGAGCTGGATATCAACCGCCTCAGCGATTACGACGT
CGATGCTATCGTTCCCCAGTCTTTCCTGAAGGATGACTCCATCGACAACAAGGTCCTCACCAGGTCGGAC
AAGAACCGCGGCAAGTCAGATAACGTTCCATCTGAGGAGGTCGTTAAGAAGATGAAGAACTACTGGAGGC
AGCTCCTGAACGCCAAGCTGATCACGCAAAGGAAGTTCGACAACCTCACCAAGGCTGAGAGAGGCGGGCT
CTCAGAGCTGGACAAGGCCGGCTTCATCAAGCGGCAGCTGGTCGAGACCAGACAAATCACGAAGCACGTT
GCGCAAATCCTCGACTCTCGGATGAACACGAAGTACGATGAGAACGACAAGCTGATCAGGGAGGTTAAGG
TGATCACCCTGAAGTCTAAGCTCGTCTCCGACTTCAGGAAGGATTTCCAGTTCTACAAGGTTCGCGAGAT
CAACAACTACCACCATGCCCATGACGCTTACCTCAACGCTGTGGTCGGCACCGCTCTGATCAAGAAGTAC
CCAAAGCTGGAGTCCGAGTTCGTGTACGGGGACTACAAGGTTTACGATGTGCGCAAGATGATCGCCAAGT
CGGAGCAAGAGATCGGCAAGGCTACCGCCAAGTACTTCTTCTACTCAAACATCATGAACTTCTTCAAGAC
CGAGATCACGCTGGCCAACGGCGAGATCCGGAAGAGACCGCTCATCGAGACCAACGGCGAGACGGGGGAG
ATCGTGTGGGACAAGGGCAGGGATTTCGCGACCGTCCGCAAGGTTCTCTCCATGCCCCAGGTGAACATCG
TCAAGAAGACCGAGGTCCAAACGGGCGGGTTCTCAAAGGAGTCTATCCTGCCTAAGCGGAACAGCGACAA
GCTCATCGCCAGAAAGAAGGACTGGGACCCAAAGAAGTACGGCGGGTTCGACAGCCCTACCGTGGCCTAC
TCGGTCCTGGTTGTGGCGAAGGTTGAGAAGGGCAAGTCCAAGAAGCTCAAGAGCGTGAAGGAGCTCCTGG
GGATCACCATCATGGAGAGGTCCAGCTTCGAGAAGAACCCAATCGACTTCCTGGAGGCCAAGGGCTACAA
GGAGGTGAAGAAGGACCTGATCATCAAGCTCCCGAAGTACTCTCTCTTCGAGCTGGAGAACGGCAGGAAG
AGAATGCTGGCTTCCGCTGGCGAGCTCCAGAAGGGGAACGAGCTCGCGCTGCCAAGCAAGTACGTGAACT
TCCTCTACCTGGCTTCCCACTACGAGAAGCTCAAGGGCAGCCCGGAGGACAACGAGCAAAAGCAGCTGTT
CGTCGAGCAGCACAAGCATTACCTCGACGAGATCATCGAGCAAATCTCCGAGTTCAGCAAGCGCGTGATC
CTCGCCGACGCGAACCTGGATAAGGTCCTCTCCGCCTACAACAAGCACCGGGACAAGCCCATCAGAGAGC
AAGCGGAGAACATCATCCATCTCTTCACCCTGACGAACCTCGGCGCTCCTGCTGCTTTCAAGTACTTCGA
CACCACGATCGATCGGAAGAGATACACCTCCACGAAGGAGGTCCTGGACGCGACCCTCATCCACCAGTCG
ATCACCGGCCTGTACGAGACGAGGATCGACCTCTCACAACTCGGCGGGGATAAGAGACCCGCAGCAACCA
AGAAGGCAGGGCAAGCAAAGAAGAAGAAGTGACTCGAGTCCCTAGAGTCCTGCTTTAATGAGATATGCGA
GACGCCTATGATCGCATGATATTTGCTTTCAATTCTGTTGTGCACGTTGTAAAAAACCTGAGCATGTGTA
GCTCAGATCCTTACCGCCGGTTTCGGTTCATTCTAATGAATATATCACCCGTTACTATCGTATTTTTATG
AATAATATTCTCCGTTCAATTTACTGATTGTACCCTACTACTTATATGTACAATATTAAAATGAAAACAA
TATATTGTGCTGAATAGGTTTATAGCGACATCTATGATAGAGCGCCACAATAACAAACAATTGCGTTTTA
TTATTACAAATCCAATTTTAAAAAAAGCGGCAGAACCGGTCAAACCTAAAAGACTGATTACATAAATCTT
ATTCAAATTTCAAAAGTGCCCCAGGGGCTAGTATCTACGACACACCGAGCGGCGAACTAATAACGCTCAC
TGAAGGGAACTCCGGTTCCCCGCCGGCGCGCATGGGTGAGATTCCTTGAAGTTGAGTATTGGCCGTCCGC
TCTACCGAAAGTTACGGGCACCATTCAACCCGGTCCAGCACGGCGGCCGGGTAACCGACTTGCTGCCCCG
AGAATTATGCAGCATTTTTTTGGTGTATGTGGGCCCCAAATGAAGTGCAGGTCAAACCTTGACAGTGACG
ACAAATCGTTGGGCGGGTCCAGGGCGAATTTTGCGACAACATGTCGAGGCTCAGCAGGAGGACGACCAAG
CCCGTTATTCTGACAGTTCTGGTGCTCAACACATTTATATTTATCAAGGAGCACATTGTTACTCACTGCT
AGGAGGGAATCGAACTAGGAATATTGATCAGAGGAACTACGAGAGAGCTGAAGATAACTGCCCTCTAGCT
CTCACTGATCTGGGTCGCATAGTGAGATGCAGCCCACGTGAGTTCAGCAACGGTCTAGCGCTGGGCTTTT
AGGCCCGCATGATCGGGCTTTTGTCGGGTGGTCGACGTGTTCACGATTGGGGAGAGCAACGCAGCAGTTC
CTCTTAGTTTAGTCCCACCTCGCCTGTCCAGCAGAGTTCTGACCGGTTTATAAACTCGCTTGCTGCATCA
GACTTGCCAGCCCTGGGACTAGCAGCGTTTTAGAGCTAGAAATAGCAAGTTAAAATAAGGCTAGTCCGTT
ATCAACTTGAAAAAGTGGCACCGAGTCGGTGCTTTTTTTCCGGGACCAAGCCCGTTATTCTGACAGTTCT
GGTGCTCAACACATTTATATTTATCAAGGAGCACATTGTTACTCACTGCTAGGAGGGAATCGAACTAGGA
ATATTGATCAGAGGAACTACGAGAGAGCTGAAGATAACTGCCCTCTAGCTCTCACTGATCTGGGTCGCAT
AGTGAGATGCAGCCCACGTGAGTTCAGCAACGGTCTAGCGCTGGGCTTTTAGGCCCGCATGATCGGGCTT
TTGTCGGGTGGTCGACGTGTTCACGATTGGGGAGAGCAACGCAGCAGTTCCTCTTAGTTTAGTCCCACCT
CGCCTGTCCAGCAGAGTTCTGACCGGTTTATAAACTCGCTTGCTGCATCAGACTTGCTGGTGCAACTGGT
GGCCCGTTTTAGAGCTAGAAATAGCAAGTTAAAATAAGGCTAGTCCGTTATCAACTTGAAAAAGTGGCAC
CGAGTCGGTGCTTTTTTTCGCGTAGTCCTCGGTATGGTGCTACTGGAGCTGCTAGTGGCAGGCCAGCAGG
TTTATTTGGGGCTGGACTTCCGGAATTAGATCAAATGCAGCAACAGTTGAGCCAGAATCCCAACCTTATG
AGGGAGATAATGAACATGCCAATGATGCAGAGTCTCATGAATAACCCTGATCTAATACGCAATATGATTA
TGAATAATCCACAAATGCGTGATATTATTGATCGGAATCCAGATCTTGCCCATGTCCTCAATGATCCTAG
TGTTCTCCGCCAGACCCTTGAAGCTGCAAGAAACCCTGAAATTATGAGGGAGATGATGCGGAACACAGAC
AGAGCAATGAGCAACATCGAAGCTTCCCCTGAAGGGTTTAATATGCTCCGGCGTATGTATGAAACTGTAC
AGGAGCCTTTTCTTAATGCAACAACAATGGGAGGGGGTGGGGAAGGCACCCCGGCCTCTAACCCGTTTGC
AGCTCTTCTTGGAAATCAGGGGCCTAACCAAGCCGGCAATGCTCCAACTACCGGCCCAGAGTCCACAACA
GGAACCCCTGTTCCAAATACTAATCCACTTCCAAACCCCTGGAGCAACAATGGTAGGTTCTAGTTATTTA
GAGTTTTTTGTTTGTTTTGTTGTTGAATGTTGATAATTACATGTGGTAGTATTTTTATTCTCACAGCTGC
TGATAATTGCCTGTGATACTATTATATTTTCCCAGCTGGGGGTGCGCAAGGAACAACACGGTCAGGTCCT
GCTGCTAGTCCAGAGGGCAGAGGAAGTCTTCTAACATGCGGTGACGTGGAGGAGAATCCCGGGCCCATGG
TGAGCAAGGGCGAGGAGCTGTTCACCGGGGTGGTGCCCATCCTGGTCGAGCTGGACGGCGACGTAAACGG
CCACAAGTTCAGCGTGTCCGGCGAGGGCGAGGGCGATGCCACCTACGGCAAGCTGACCCTGAAGTTCATC
TGCACCACCGGCAAGCTGCCCGTGCCCTGGCCCACCCTCGTGACCACCTTCACCTACGGCGTGCAGTGCT
TCAGCCGCTACCCCGACCACATGAAGCAGCACGACTTCTTCAAGTCCGCCATGCCCGAAGGCTACGTCCA
GGAGCGCACCATCTTCTTCAAGGACGACGGCAACTACAAGACCCGCGCCGAGGTGAAGTTCGAGGGCGAC
ACCCTGGTGAACCGCATCGAGCTGAAGGGCATCGACTTCAAGGAGGACGGCAACATCCTGGGGCACAAGC
TGGAGTACAACTACAACAGCCACAACGTCTATATCATGGCCGACAAGCAGAAGAACGGCATCAAGGTGAA
CTTCAAGATCCGCCACAACATCGAGGACGGCAGCGTGCAGCTCGCCGACCACTACCAGCAGAACACCCCC
ATCGGCGACGGCCCCGTGCTGCTGCCCGACAACCACTACCTGAGCACCCAGTCCGCCCTGAGCAAAGACC
CCAACGAGAAGCGCGATCACATGGTCCTGCTGGAGTTCGTGACCGCCGCCGGGATCACTCACGGCATGGA
CGAGCTGTACAAGTAAAGCGGCCGGGTACCGAGCTCGAATTTCCCCGATCGTTCAAACATTTGGCAATAA
AGTTTCTTAAGATTGAATCCTGTTGCCGGTCTTGCGATGATTATCATATAATTTCTGTTGAATTACGTTA
AGCATGTAATAATTAACATGTAATGCATGACGTTATTTATGAGATGGGTTTTTATGATTAGAGTCCCGCA
ATTATACATTTAATACGCGATAGAAAACAAAATATAGCGCGCAAACTAGGATAAATTATCGCGCGCGGTG
TCATCTATGTTACTAGATCGCAGGGCTGGTGCAACTGGTGGCCCACCAGGGCTGGGTTCAGCAGATTTGA
GCAGCCTGCTCGGTGGTCTTGGTGGGAATGCAAGAACTGGTGCTGCAGGTGGTCTAGGAGGGTTGGGTTC
AGCAGATTTGGGGAGTATGCTTGGTGGTCCACCTGATGCTGCTCTTTTGAGTCAGATGCTGCAAAACCCT
GCTATGATGCAGATGATGCAGAACATTATGTCTGACCCACAGTCAATGAACCAGGTCCAATATTTTTCAA
AACTAGTTCTTTTATGATTTTTGGAGATGACCTTGGATCATTCTGTAACATTTGCTTGTCCCACAGTTGC
TTAGCATGAACCCAAATGCACGTAGCCTGATGGAGTCAAACACTCAGTTGAGGGATATGTTCCAAAACCC
AGAATTTCTTCGCCAGATGGCATCCCCAGAGGCTTTGCAGGTAAAATCTGTTGTGATGCAAGTTAACAAC
TGTTCTCGTATTTTATTTTCTGATAAAATTTGTATTTGTTCTGCGCAGCAATTACTCTCATTCCAGCAGA
CACTGTCATCACAGCTTGGCCAAAATCAACCTAGCCAGTGAGTAACTCTTTTTTTTGCGAGAAAAAAGGG
AAAAAGTAACACTCTAATTCAATAGCATGATTGTATCACCCCTTTTTTTTATGAAATTAAATAAAATAGA
GATTATGAAGTGCAGTTATGTTTATCTTTTGAGGGTGCAATTATGCGTTTGCTGAGTCTTTTCTTTTCAG
GGCTGGTAACCTAGGGGGCAATGGAGTGTACTTCAAGTCACACCGGCGAGTGTTTGATCGCCGGCGGTAC
AAAGTGGTTAAAATAATATTTTATTTATCTCATGTCATTCGATTACAGAGGCTCGGCTACGAGCAAAGAC
AAACCAAATATAACAAACAACAACCCTTACACAATGACATCGGAAAACGAAATACAACACCCTGAGATAT
TACATTTATAGAAACTGTACGCCGTCCGCGCTAGGACAGTCACTGCGAAGCAGTGACGTCTTCGCCGGAG
GCGAACGAGTAGTTGATGAACGTCTCGCCTTCATACATGTAGTGAACAACAGTGTTAGAGTACATGTAAT
CCGACTGTTCGGGAGTCATATCCTTGAGCCAATCTTCGTCTGGATTAACTAAAATGATGCAAGGTATTCC
ACCCCGTATGACCTTTCGCTTACCATATTTTGGATTGACCGTGAAGTCACGCTGAGCCCCGACGAAGCAC
TTCCAGTTGGGTGTGAACTTGAATGGAATGTCGTCGATGATATTATACTTGGCGTTGACGTCATATGTTG
TGAAATCAACTAGACTGTTATAATAATTGTGTGTCCCTAGAGACCTTGCCCAGGAAGTCTTTCCTGTTCT
GGTTGGCCCGCAGATGTAGATGGACTTATGCCTCCCCGGTGACTCCTGGAATAATCGTCCATCCACTCTA
AGTCAGATTGCGCTTGATCCGCAGGAGTGGAAGTACAAAGGATATAGGATTCGAGGCTTACGGAGTAGAG
ATGTTCATTTTTCCAGCTTTCAATGGTCTCATGGCAAATGAGTGATTCGGTTGGAAACTCAGGTGTGTAA
GTGGCAACTGGGTCAGGAAATAGATGGCGTGCCGTGTACTCGAAGTCTTTGAGACGGATAGACCATTCAA
ACGGAAAACGATTGCAAACCATGCTGAGGAATTCCTCGCGAGAGGAACTAGATTCAATGATCTGTTTCAT
ATCCGCATCACGGTCTTTACGACCTGGAGTTGAAACAGCCACGAATGTTCCCCACTCAGCTGTGTTTACA
TCGGAGTCAACCTCCTTCGTGATGTAATCACGAACTTGGTTGCAGTCTTTGGCAGCTTGTATATTTGGAT
GGAATATGGAGAATGGAGATGTATCCATACGGAGGTTTAAGGCATTGGGATTGGTGATGGAAGCACGAAG
CTTGTTCTGCACGAGAACGTGCAGATGTGGTGATCCATCTTCGTGGAGCTCTCTAACAGCAGCGATGTAG
AGGGGCTCATATTTGTTCAAGAGAGTGCGAAGTGAATCCAAGGCGTACTGTGGCTCAAGGGTACATTGAG
GATATGTTAGAAAGAGGTACTTGGAATAGACACGGAACCTGGGTGCAGATGAAGAGGCCATGGTAGTGAA
CAGAAGTCCGGCAGGTCCTTAGCGAAAAAACGGGGTGTGCCAGAAAACTCTATCCTCTACCCTGCGTGGA
GGTGTGAATTCTGCACACTGCAAATGCAATGTGTCCAATGCTTTATATAGGGCAGGTTTTGGCGGGAGAA
CAGGGCCCTAGTGTTCCCACGGTAGCGTAGCGAATCGTGTGGGCCCTGTTCGGTGTGCGGTCGGGGGGCC
TCCACGCGGGTTATAATATTACCCCGCGTGGTGGCCCCCGACGCGCACTCGGCTTTTCGTGAGTGCGCGG
AGGCTTTTGGACCACATCTTTTCTGATCACTTTCGTGGAAGATGTTGATTTATCACACTTTTGACGGGGA
AATCTGTGCCATGCCTTAGCTTATAAGGAAGTGCGTGGTAGCCCATCTCGGGGCCCTCGATTCGACGTTC
CTGTTTAAACTATCAGTGTTTGACAGGATATATTGGCGGGTAAACCTAAGAGAAAAGAGCGTTTATTAGA
ATAATCGGATATTTAAAAGGGCGTGAAAAGGTTTATCCGTTCGTCCATTTGTATGTGCATGCCAACCACA
GGGTTCCCCTCGGGATCAAAGTACTTTGATCCAACCCCTCCGCTGCTATAGTGCAGTCGGCTTCTGACGT
TCAGTGCAGCCGTCTTCTGAAAACGACATGTCGCACAAGTCCTAAGTTACGCGACAGGCTGCCGCCCTGC
CCTTTTCCTGGCGTTTTCTTGTCGCGTGTTTTAGTCGCATAAAGTAGAATACTTGCGACTAGAACCGGAG
ACATTACGCCATGAACAAGAGCGCCGCCGCTGGCCTGCTGGGCTATGCCCGCGTCAGCACCGACGACCAG
GACTTGACCAACCAACGGGCCGAACTGCACGCGGCCGGCTGCACCAAGCTGTTTTCCGAGAAGATCACCG
GCACCAGGCGCGACCGCCCGGAGCTGGCCAGGATGCTTGACCACCTACGCCCTGGCGACGTTGTGACAGT
GACCAGGCTAGACCGCCTGGCCCGCAGCACCCGCGACCTACTGGACATTGCCGAGCGCATCCAGGAGGCC
GGCGCGGGCCTGCGTAGCCTGGCAGAGCCGTGGGCCGACACCACCACGCCGGCCGGCCGCATGGTGTTGA
CCGTGTTCGCCGGCATTGCCGAGTTCGAGCGTTCCCTAATCATCGACCGCACCCGGAGCGGGCGCGAGGC
CGCCAAGGCCCGAGGCGTGAAGTTTGGCCCCCGCCCTACCCTCACCCCGGCACAGATCGCGCACGCCCGC
GAGCTGATCGACCAGGAAGGCCGCACCGTGAAAGAGGCGGCTGCACTGCTTGGCGTGCATCGCTCGACCC
TGTACCGCGCACTTGAGCGCAGCGAGGAAGTGACGCCCACCGAGGCCAGGCGGCGCGGTGCCTTCCGTGA
GGACGCATTGACCGAGGCCGACGCCCTGGCGGCCGCCGAGAATGAACGCCAAGAGGAACAAGCATGAAAC
CGCACCAGGACGGCCAGGACGAACCGTTTTTCATTACCGAAGAGATCGAGGCGGAGATGATCGCGGCCGG
GTACGTGTTCGAGCCGCCCGCGCACGGCTCAACCGTGCGGCTGCATGAAATCCTGGCCGGTTTGTCTGAT
GCCAAGCTGGCGGCCTGGCCGGCCAGCTTGGCCGCTGAAGAAACCGAGCGCCGCCGTCTAAAAAGGTGAT
GTGTATTTGAGTAAAACAGCTTGCGTCATGCGGTCGCTGCGTATATGATGCGATGAGTAAATAAACAAAT
ACGCAAGGGGAACGCATGAAGGTTATCGCTGTACTTAACCAGAAAGGCGGGTCAGGCAAGACGACCATCG
CAACCCATCTAGCCCGCGCCCTGCAACTCGCCGGGGCCGATGTTCTGTTAGTCGATTCCGATCCCCAGGG
CAGTGCCCGCGATTGGGCGGCCGTGCGGGAAGATCAACCGCTAACCGTTGTCGGCATCGACCGCCCGACG
ATTGACCGCGACGTGAAGGCCATCGGCCGGCGCGACTTCGTAGTGATCGACGGAGCGCCCCAGGCGGCGG
ACTTGGCTGTGTCCGCGATCAAGGCAGCCGACTTCGTGCTGATTCCGGTGCAGCCAAGCCCTTACGACAT
ATGGGCCACCGCCGACCTGGTGGAGCTGGTTAAGCAGCGCATTGAGGTCACGGATGGAAGGCTACAAGCG
GCCTTTGTCGTGTCGCGGGCGATCAAAGGCACGCGCATCGGCGGTGAGGTTGCCGAGGCGCTGGCCGGGT
ACGAGCTGCCCATTCTTGAGTCCCGTATCACGCAGCGCGTGAGCTACCCAGGCACTGCCGCCGCCGGCAC
AACCGTTCTTGAATCAGAACCCGAGGGCGACGCTGCCCGCGAGGTCCAGGCGCTGGCCGCTGAAATTAAA
TCAAAACTCATTTGAGTTAATGAGGTAAAGAGAAAATGAGCAAAAGCACAAACACGCTAAGTGCCGGCCG
TCCGAGCGCACGCAGCAGCAAGGCTGCAACGTTGGCCAGCCTGGCAGACACGCCAGCCATGAAGCGGGTC
AACTTTCAGTTGCCGGCGGAGGATCACACCAAGCTGAAGATGTACGCGGTACGCCAAGGCAAGACCATTA
CCGAGCTGCTATCTGAATACATCGCGCAGCTACCAGAGTAAATGAGCAAATGAATAAATGAGTAGATGAA
TTTTAGCGGCTAAAGGAGGCGGCATGGAAAATCAAGAACAACCAGGCACCGACGCCGTGGAATGCCCCAT
GTGTGGAGGAACGGGCGGTTGGCCAGGCGTAAGCGGCTGGGTTGCCTGCCGGCCCTGCAATGGCACTGGA
ACCCCCAAGCCCGAGGAATCGGCGTGAGCGGTCGCAAACCATCCGGCCCGGTACAAATCGGCGCGGCGCT
GGGTGATGACCTGGTGGAGAAGTTGAAGGCCGCGCAGGCCGCCCAGCGGCAACGCATCGAGGCAGAAGCA
CGCCCCGGTGAATCGTGGCAAGCGGCCGCTGATCGAATCCGCAAAGAATCCCGGCAACCGCCGGCAGCCG
GTGCGCCGTCGATTAGGAAGCCGCCCAAGGGCGACGAGCAACCAGATTTTTTCGTTCCGATGCTCTATGA
CGTGGGCACCCGCGATAGTCGCAGCATCATGGACGTGGCCGTTTTCCGTCTGTCGAAGCGTGACCGACGA
GCTGGCGAGGTGATCCGCTACGAGCTTCCAGACGGGCACGTAGAGGTTTCCGCAGGGCCGGCCGGCATGG
CCAGTGTGTGGGATTACGACCTGGTACTGATGGCGGTTTCCCATCTAACCGAATCCATGAACCGATACCG
GGAAGGGAAGGGAGACAAGCCCGGCCGCGTGTTCCGTCCACACGTTGCGGACGTACTCAAGTTCTGCCGG
CGAGCCGATGGCGGAAAGCAGAAAGACGACCTGGTAGAAACCTGCATTCGGTTAAACACCACGCACGTTG
CCATGCAGCGTACGAAGAAGGCCAAGAACGGCCGCCTGGTGACGGTATCCGAGGGTGAAGCCTTGATTAG
CCGCTACAAGATCGTAAAGAGCGAAACCGGGCGGCCGGAGTACATCGAGATCGAGCTAGCTGATTGGATG
TACCGCGAGATCACAGAAGGCAAGAACCCGGACGTGCTGACGGTTCACCCCGATTACTTTTTGATCGATC
CCGGCATCGGCCGTTTTCTCTACCGCCTGGCACGCCGCGCCGCAGGCAAGGCAGAAGCCAGATGGTTGTT
CAAGACGATCTACGAACGCAGTGGCAGCGCCGGAGAGTTCAAGAAGTTCTGTTTCACCGTGCGCAAGCTG
ATCGGGTCAAATGACCTGCCGGAGTACGATTTGAAGGAGGAGGCGGGGCAGGCTGGCCCGATCCTAGTCA
TGCGCTACCGCAACCTGATCGAGGGCGAAGCATCCGCCGGTTCCTAATGTACGGAGCAGATGCTAGGGCA
AATTGCCCTAGCAGGGGAAAAAGGTCGAAAAGGCCTCTTTCCTGTGGATAGCACGTACATTGGGAACCCA
AAGCCGTACATTGGGAACCGGAACCCGTACATTGGGAACCCAAAGCCGTACATTGGGAACCGGTCACACA
TGTAAGTGACTGATATAAAAGAGAAAAAAGGCGATTTTTCCGCCTAAAACTCTTTAAAACTTATTAAAAC
TCTTAAAACCCGCCTGGCCTGTGCATAACTGTCTGGCCAGCGCACAGCCGAAGAGCTGCAAAAAGCGCCT
ACCCTTCGGTCGCTGCGCTCCCTACGCCCCGCCGCTTCGCGTCGGCCTATCGCGGCCGCTGGCCGCTCAA
AAATGGCTGGCCTACGGCCAGGCAATCTACCAGGGCGCGGACAAGCCGCGCCGTCGCCACTCGACCGCCG
GCGCCCACATCAAGGCACCCTGCCTCGCGCGTTTCGGTGATGACGGTGAAAACCTCTGACACATGCAGCT
CCCGGAAACGGTCACAGCTTGTCTGTAAGCGGATGCCGGGAGCAGACAAGCCCGTCAGGGCGCGTCAGCG
GGTGTTGGCGGGTGTCGGGGCGCAGCCATGACCCAGTCACGTAGCGATAGCGGAGTGTATACTGGCTTAA
CTATGCGGCATCAGAGCAGATTGTACTGAGAGTGCACCATATGCGGTGTGAAATACCGCACAGATGCGTA
AGGAGAAAATACCGCATCAGGCGCTCTTCCGCTTCCTCGCTCACTGACTCGCTGCGCTCGGTCGTTCGGC
TGCGGCGAGCGGTATCAGCTCACTCAAAGGCGGTAATACGGTTATCCACAGAATCAGGGGATAACGCAGG
AAAGAACATGTGAGCAAAAGGCCAGCAAAAGGCCAGGAACCGTAAAAAGGCCGCGTTGCTGGCGTTTTTC
CATAGGCTCCGCCCCCCTGACGAGCATCACAAAAATCGACGCTCAAGTCAGAGGTGGCGAAACCCGACAG
GACTATAAAGATACCAGGCGTTTCCCCCTGGAAGCTCCCTCGTGCGCTCTCCTGTTCCGACCCTGCCGCT
TACCGGATACCTGTCCGCCTTTCTCCCTTCGGGAAGCGTGGCGCTTTCTCATAGCTCACGCTGTAGGTAT
CTCAGTTCGGTGTAGGTCGTTCGCTCCAAGCTGGGCTGTGTGCACGAACCCCCCGTTCAGCCCGACCGCT
GCGCCTTATCCGGTAACTATCGTCTTGAGTCCAACCCGGTAAGACACGACTTATCGCCACTGGCAGCAGC
CACTGGTAACAGGATTAGCAGAGCGAGGTAT
Features (pLannotate 1.2.2; 23 found; start..end, strand, type, name):
    291..1085    -  CDS            KanR: aminoglycoside phosphotransferase; aphA-3; confers resistance to kanamycin
   2345..2414    +  ncRNA          RNA-OUT: Accession: RF00240 - RNA-OUT
   2848..2872    +  misc_feature   LB T-DNA repeat: left border repeat from nopaline C58 T-DNA
   3388..5377    +  promoter       Ubi promoter: maize polyubiquitin gene promoter
   5398..9501    +  CDS            cas9: CAS9_STRP1 - Also known as csn1 From Streptococcus pyogenes serotype M1.
   9570..10277   +  terminator     OCS terminator: octopine synthase terminator
  10667..10742   +  misc_RNA       gRNA scaffold: guide RNA scaffold for the Streptococcus pyogenes CRISPR/Cas9 system
  11136..11211   +  misc_RNA       gRNA scaffold: guide RNA scaffold for the Streptococcus pyogenes CRISPR/Cas9 system
  11266..11814   +  CDS            DSK2B (fragment): DSK2B_ARATH - Experimental evidence at protein level: Swiss-Prot protein existence level 1. Binds and presumably selects ubiquitin-conjugates for destruction. Prefers multiubiquitin chains rather than single ubiquitins, with a binding affinity for 'Lys-48'-linked ubiquitin chains. Acts as a ubiquitin receptor that associates with the 26S proteasomal docking subunit RPN10 for the indirect recognition of ubiquitinated substrates of ubiquitin/26S proteasome-mediated proteolysis (UPP). From Arabidopsis thaliana (Mouse-ear cress).
  12037..12756   +  CDS            EGFP: the original enhanced GFP (Yang et al., 1996) mammalian codon-optimized
  12762..12781   -  misc_feature   MCS (fragment): pUC18/19 multiple cloning site
  12787..13039   +  terminator     NOS terminator: nopaline synthase terminator and poly(A) signal
  13048..13284   +  CDS            DSK2B (fragment): DSK2B_ARATH - Experimental evidence at protein level: Swiss-Prot protein existence level 1. Binds and presumably selects ubiquitin-conjugates for destruction. Prefers multiubiquitin chains rather than single ubiquitins, with a binding affinity for 'Lys-48'-linked ubiquitin chains. Acts as a ubiquitin receptor that associates with the 26S proteasomal docking subunit RPN10 for the indirect recognition of ubiquitinated substrates of ubiquitin/26S proteasome-mediated proteolysis (UPP). From Arabidopsis thaliana (Mouse-ear cress).
  13367..13501   +  CDS            DSK2B (fragment): DSK2B_ARATH - Experimental evidence at protein level: Swiss-Prot protein existence level 1. Binds and presumably selects ubiquitin-conjugates for destruction. Prefers multiubiquitin chains rather than single ubiquitins, with a binding affinity for 'Lys-48'-linked ubiquitin chains. Acts as a ubiquitin receptor that associates with the 26S proteasomal docking subunit RPN10 for the indirect recognition of ubiquitinated substrates of ubiquitin/26S proteasome-mediated proteolysis (UPP). From Arabidopsis thaliana (Mouse-ear cress).
  14390..15181   -  CDS            REPA_WDVS: Experimental evidence at protein level: Swiss-Prot protein existence level 1. Implicated in enhancement of V-sense gene expression. Acts a an inhibitor of C-sense gene transcription (By similarity). From Wheat dwarf virus (isolate Sweden) (WDV).
  15631..15655   +  misc_feature   RB T-DNA repeat: right border repeat from nopaline C58 T-DNA
  15995..16396   +  CDS            Y4CG_SINFN (fragment): Protein inferred from homology: Swiss-Prot protein existence level 3. From Sinorhizobium fredii (strain NBRC 101917 / NGR234).
  16956..17585   +  CDS            pVS1 StaA: stability protein from the Pseudomonas plasmid pVS1 (Heeb et al., 2000)
  18014..19087   +  CDS            pVS1 RepA: replication protein from the Pseudomonas plasmid pVS1 (Heeb et al., 2000)
  19153..19347   +  rep_origin     pVS1 oriV: origin of replication for the Pseudomonas plasmid pVS1 (Heeb et al., 2000)
  19550..19589   +  CDS            rop (fragment): Rop protein, which maintains plasmids at low copy number; rop
  19691..19831   +  misc_feature   bom: basis of mobility region from pBR322
  20017..204     -  rep_origin     ori (across the origin): high-copy-number ColE1/pMB1/pBR322/pUC origin of replication
