[The description below was written by a language model from this plasmid's Addgene catalogue record and pLannotate feature annotations shown in this document.]
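Description:
pJG488 is a roughly 20.4 kb binary T-DNA vector built on the pTRANS_203 backbone for CRISPR-mediated gene targeting in wheat scutella. It carries a wheat dwarf virus (WDV) replicon within its T-DNA. The backbone is selected in bacteria with kanamycin (aphA-3 aminoglycoside phosphotransferase). It replicates in E. coli from a high-copy ColE1/pMB1-type origin with an adjacent bom mobilisation site. The pVS1 oriV, RepA and StaA functions provide replication and stable maintenance in Agrobacterium.

Between the nopaline-type left and right border repeats, the maize polyubiquitin (Ubi) promoter drives a Streptococcus pyogenes Cas9 coding sequence terminated by the octopine synthase terminator. According to the record this is a wheat-optimised H840A nickase (nTaCas9_H840A). Two S. pyogenes gRNA scaffolds follow, corresponding to the guides gUbi8 and gUbi1, so that paired nicks on opposite strands create the targeted break. The promoters driving these guides are not annotated.

Downstream lies the donor template, an EGFP coding sequence with a NOS terminator. It is flanked by segments that the automated annotation labels as fragments of a ubiquitin-like-domain protein (DSK2B). Given the guide names, these most likely represent homology arms from a wheat ubiquitin locus, although the record does not state this explicitly.

A WDV RepA reading frame on the opposite strand marks the viral replication gene region. The geminiviral replication functions are expected to release and amplify the replicon in plant cells, raising the copy number of nuclease, guides and donor. The replicon's cis-acting intergenic regions are not annotated in the feature table. The plasmid belongs to a modular plant genome-engineering toolkit.
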