Addgene plasmid #91196: pJG488
Purpose: WDV replicon T-DNA for gene targeting in wheat scutella, H840A double nickase (nTaCas9_H840A+gUbi8+gUbi1+donor)
Depositing lab: Daniel Voytas. Depositing organization: University of Minnesota. Publication: A multi-purpose toolkit to enable advanced genome engineering in plants. Cermak T, Curtin SJ, Gil-Humanes J, Cegan R, Kono TJY, Konecna E, Belanto JJ, Starker CG, Mathre JW, Greenstein RL, Voytas DF. Plant Cell. 2017 May 18. pii: tpc.00922.2016. doi: 10.1105/tpc.16.00922. PubMed 28522548.
Backbone
  Vector backbone: pTRANS_203
  Vector type: Plant Expression, CRISPR
Growth in bacteria
  Bacterial resistance: Kanamycin, 50 μg/mL
  Growth temperature: 37°C
  Growth strain: DH5alpha
  Copy number: High Copy
Gene/Insert
  Gene/Insert name: nTaCas9_H840A+gUbi8+gUbi1+donor
  gRNA/shRNA sequence: gUbi1: GCTGGTGCAACTGGTGGCCC, gUbi8: GCCAGCCCTGGGACTAGCAGC
  Cloning method: Restriction Enzyme; 5′ cloning site unknown (unknown if destroyed); 3′ cloning site unknown (unknown if destroyed)
  Sequencing primers: 5′ unknown
Terms and licenses: Academic/Nonprofit Terms; Industry Terms: Not Available to Industry
How to cite: pJG488 was a gift from Daniel Voytas (Addgene plasmid # 91196 ; http://n2t.net/addgene:91196 ; RRID:Addgene_91196)
